Addgene plasmid #134690: pGEX-4T Doc2beta C2AB(125) WT
Purpose: Encodes cytoplasmic domain of Doc2beta for bacterial expression and purification
Depositing lab: Edwin Chapman. Depositing organization: University of Wisconsin, Madison. Publication: Phosphatidylinositol 4,5-bisphosphate drives Ca(2+)-independent membrane penetration by the tandem C2 domain proteins synaptotagmin-1 and Doc2beta. Bradberry MM, Bao H, Lou X, Chapman ER. J Biol Chem. 2019 Jul 12;294(28):10942-10953. doi: 10.1074/jbc.RA119.007929. Epub 2019 May 30. PubMed 31147445.
Backbone
  Vector backbone: pGEX4T
  Backbone manufacturer: GE Healthcare
  Vector type: Bacterial Expression
Growth in bacteria
  Bacterial resistance: Ampicillin, 100 μg/mL
  Growth temperature: 37°C
  Growth strain: DH5alpha
  Copy number: High Copy
Gene/Insert
  Gene/Insert name: Double C2 protein beta
  Species: R. norvegicus (rat)
  Entrez Gene: Doc2b
  Tag / fusion protein: GST (N terminal on insert)
  Cloning method: Restriction Enzyme; 5′ cloning site Unknown (unknown if destroyed); 3′ cloning site Unknown (unknown if destroyed)
Terms and licenses: Academic/Nonprofit Terms; Industry Terms: Not Available to Industry
How to cite: pGEX-4T Doc2beta C2AB(125) WT was a gift from Edwin Chapman (Addgene plasmid # 134690 ; http://n2t.net/addgene:134690 ; RRID:Addgene_134690)
