[The description below was written by a language model from this plasmid's Addgene catalogue record and pLannotate feature annotations shown in this document.]
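Description:
pGEX-4T Doc2beta C2AB(125) WT is a bacterial expression plasmid built on the pGEX-4T backbone for producing a GST fusion of the cytoplasmic region of rat Double C2 protein beta (Doc2b) in E. coli. The sequenced record is about 5.8 kb. It is maintained through a high-copy ColE1/pMB1-type origin and selected with ampicillin via the β-lactamase gene under its own promoter. Short remnants of pBR322-derived elements (bom and rop fragments), a lac promoter/lacZα segment and a small E. coli genomic fragment are also annotated; these are backbone carry-over rather than functional payload.

The expression cassette consists of the strong hybrid tac promoter followed by a lac operator, driving the Schistosoma japonicum glutathione S-transferase coding sequence fused at its C-terminus to a Doc2b fragment of roughly 850 bp. The plasmid name suggests that this fragment spans the tandem C2A and C2B domains, is wild type, and begins around residue 125, although the record does not define these terms explicitly. The automated annotation matched the insert to the mouse orthologue, whereas the catalogue entry lists the species as rat, which probably reflects the annotation database rather than a real discrepancy. A plasmid-borne lacI gene supplies lac repressor, keeping the tac promoter off until induction with IPTG. The restriction sites used for cloning are not recorded.

The GST tag allows affinity purification of the fusion on glutathione resin. The stated purpose is bacterial expression and purification of the Doc2beta cytoplasmic domain, and the associated work concerns membrane penetration by tandem C2 domain proteins in response to phosphoinositides and calcium.
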