Features (pLannotate 1.2.2; 17 found; start..end, strand, type, name):
      1..31      +  promoter       lac promoter: promoter for the E. coli lac operon
     39..55      +  protein_bind   lac operator: The lac repressor binds to the lac operator to inhibit transcription in E. coli. This inhibition can be relieved by adding lactose or isopropyl-β-D-thiogalactopyranoside (IPTG). lac repressor encoded by lacI
     75..248     +  CDS            lacZα: LacZα fragment of β-galactosidase; lacZ fragment
    512..628     -  CDS            yciV (fragment): RNAAM_ECOLI - Also known as trpH From Escherichia coli (strain K12).
    704..732     +  promoter       tac promoter: strong E. coli promoter; hybrid between the trp and lac UV5 promoters
    740..756     +  protein_bind   lac operator: The lac repressor binds to the lac operator to inhibit transcription in E. coli. This inhibition can be relieved by adding lactose or isopropyl-β-D-thiogalactopyranoside (IPTG). lac repressor encoded by lacI
    779..1432    +  CDS            GST26_SCHJA: Experimental evidence at protein level: Swiss-Prot protein existence level 1. GST isoenzymes appear to play a central role in the parasite detoxification system. Other functions are also suspected including a role in increasing the solubility of haematin in the parasite gut. From Schistosoma japonicum (Blood fluke).
   1469..2317    +  CDS            Doc2b (fragment): DOC2B_MOUSE - Experimental evidence at protein level: Swiss-Prot protein existence level 1. Calcium sensor which positively regulates SNARE-dependent fusion of vesicles with membranes. Binds phospholipids in a calcium- dependent manner and may act at the priming stage of fusion by modifying membrane curvature to stimulate fusion. Involved in calcium- triggered exocytosis in chromaffin cells and calcium-dependent spontaneous release of neurotransmitter in absence of action potentials in neuronal cells. Involved both in glucose-stimulated insulin secretion in pancreatic cells and insulin-depende
   2347..2386    +  CDS            rop (fragment): Rop protein, which maintains plasmids at low copy number; rop
   2488..2528    +  misc_feature   bom (fragment): basis of mobility region from pBR322
   2633..2737    +  promoter       AmpR promoter: bla
   2738..3598    +  CDS            AmpR: β-lactamase; bla; confers resistance to ampicillin, carbenicillin, and related antibiotics
   3769..4357    +  rep_origin     ori: high-copy-number ColE1/pMB1/pBR322/pUC origin of replication
   4543..4594    -  misc_feature   bom (fragment): basis of mobility region from pBR322
   4601..4678    +  promoter       lacI promoter: lacI
   4679..5761    +  CDS            lacI: lac repressor; lacI; The lac repressor binds to the lac operator to inhibit transcription in E. coli. This inhibition can be relieved by adding lactose or isopropyl-β-D-thiogalactopyranoside (IPTG).
   5774..5795    +  protein_bind   CAP binding site: CAP binding activates transcription in the presence of cAMP. E. coli catabolite activator protein
>Addgene plasmid #134690 | pGEX-4T Doc2beta C2AB(125) WT | addgene full sequence | sequence record 331743 | Addgene NGS Result
TTTACACTTTATGCTTCCGGCTCGTATGTTGTGTGGAATTGTGAGCGGATAACAATTTCACACAGGAAAC
AGCTATGACCATGATTACGGATTCACTGGCCGTCGTTTTACAACGTCGTGACTGGGAAAACCCTGGCGTT
ACCCAACTTAATCGCCTTGCAGCACATCCCCCTTTCGCCAGCTGGCGTAATAGCGAAGAGGCCCGCACCG
ATCGCCCTTCCCAACAGTTGCGCAGCCTGAATGGCGAATGGCGCTTTGCCTGGTTTCCGGCACCAGAAGC
GGTGCCGGAAAGCTGGCTGGAGTGCGATCTTCCTGAGGCCGATACTGTCGTCGTCCCCTCAAACTGGCAG
ATGCACGGTTACGATGCGCCCATCTACACCAACGTGACCTATCCCATTACGGTCAATCCGCCGTTTGTTC
CCACGGAGAATCCGACGGGTTGTTACTCGCTCACATTTAATGTTGATGAAAGCTGGCTACAGGAAGGCCA
GACGCGAATTATTTTTGATGGCGTTGGAATTAGCTTATCGACTGCACGGTGCACCAATGCTTCTGGCGTC
AGGCAGCCATCGGAAGCTGTGGTATGGCTGTGCAGGTCGTAAATCACTGCATAATTCGTGTCGCTCAAGG
CGCACTCCCGTTCTGGATAATGTTTTTTGCGCCGACATCATAACGGTTCTGGCAAATATTCTGAAATGAG
CTGTTGACAATTAATCATCGGCTCGTATAATGTGTGGAATTGTGAGCGGATAACAATTTCACACAGGAAA
CAGTATTCATGTCCCCTATACTAGGTTATTGGAAAATTAAGGGCCTTGTGCAACCCACTCGACTTCTTTT
GGAATATCTTGAAGAAAAATATGAAGAGCATTTGTATGAGCGCGATGAAGGTGATAAATGGCGAAACAAA
AAGTTTGAATTGGGTTTGGAGTTTCCCAATCTTCCTTATTATATTGATGGTGATGTTAAATTAACACAGT
CTATGGCCATCATACGTTATATAGCTGACAAGCACAACATGTTGGGTGGTTGTCCAAAAGAGCGTGCAGA
GATTTCAATGCTTGAAGGAGCGGTTTTGGATATTAGATACGGTGTTTCGAGAATTGCATATAGTAAAGAC
TTTGAAACTCTCAAAGTTGATTTTCTTAGCAAGCTACCTGAAATGCTGAAAATGTTCGAAGATCGTTTAT
GTCATAAAACATATTTAAATGGTGATCATGTAACCCATCCTGACTTCATGTTGTATGACGCTCTTGATGT
TGTTTTATACATGGACCCAATGTGCCTGGATGCGTTCCCAAAATTAGTTTGTTTTAAAAAACGTATTGAA
GCTATCCCACAAATTGATAAGTACTTGAAATCCAGCAAGTATATAGCATGGCCTTTGCAGGGCTGGCAAG
CCACGTTTGGTGGTGGCGACCATCCTCCAAAATCGGATCTGGTTCCGCGTGGATCCGGATCTGGATCTAC
CGCCCTGGGTACACTGGACTTCAGTCTGCTCTATGACCAGGAGAACAACGCACTGCACTGCACCATCAGC
AAAGCCAAGGGCCTGAAGCCGATGGATCACAATGGACTGGCTGATCCCTACGTCAAACTACACTTGCTGC
CTGGAGCCAGCAAGGCAAATAAGCTCAGAACAAAAACCCTACGGAACACTCTGAACCCCTCCTGGAACGA
GACCCTCACCTATTACGGGATCACGGATGAGGACATGATCCGAAAGACCCTGAGGATCTCCGTGTGTGAC
GAGGACAAATTCCGCCACAACGAGTTCATCGGAGAGACTCGAGTGCCCCTGAAGAAGCTGAAACCCAACC
ACACCAAGACATTCAGCATCTGCCTGGAGAAGCAGCTGCCGGTGGACAAGGCAGAGGACAAGTCCCTGGA
GGAGCGTGGCCGCATCCTCATCTCTCTCAAGTACAGCTCACAGAAGCAGGGCCTGCTGGTGGGCATCGTT
CGCTGCGCACACCTGGCGGCCATGGATGCTAACGGCTACTCAGACCCCTACGTGAAAACATATCTGAAAC
CAGATGTAGACAAGAAATCCAAGCATAAGACCGCAGTCAAGAAGAAAACACTAAACCCTGAATTCAATGA
GGAGTTCTGTTACGAGATCAAGCATGGAGACCTAGCCAAAAAGACCCTGGAGGTCACTGTCTGGGACTAT
GATATTGGAAAATCCAATGATTTCATCGGTGGGGTGGTTCTGGGCATCAATGCCAAGGGTGAGCGCCTGA
AGCACTGGTTTGACTGTCTGAAGAACAAGGACAAGAGGATTGAGCGTTGGCACACGCTCACCAATGAGCT
CCCAGGGTAGCGGCCGCATCGTGACTGACTGACGATCTGCCTCGCGCGTTTCGGTGATGACGGTGAAAAC
CTCTGACACATGCAGCTCCCGGAGACGGTCACAGCTTGTCTGTAAGCGGATGCCGGGAGCAGACAAGCCC
GTCAGGGCGCGTCAGCGGGTGTTGGCGGGTGTCGGGGCGCAGCCATGACCCAGTCACGTAGCGATAGCGG
AGTGTATAATTCTTGAAGACGAAAGGGCCTCGTGATACGCCTATTTTTATAGGTTAATGTCATGATAATA
ATGGTTTCTTAGACGTCAGGTGGCACTTTTCGGGGAAATGTGCGCGGAACCCCTATTTGTTTATTTTTCT
AAATACATTCAAATATGTATCCGCTCATGAGACAATAACCCTGATAAATGCTTCAATAATATTGAAAAAG
GAAGAGTATGAGTATTCAACATTTCCGTGTCGCCCTTATTCCCTTTTTTGCGGCATTTTGCCTTCCTGTT
TTTGCTCACCCAGAAACGCTGGTGAAAGTAAAAGATGCTGAAGATCAGTTGGGTGCACGAGTGGGTTACA
TCGAACTGGATCTCAACAGCGGTAAGATCCTTGAGAGTTTTCGCCCCGAAGAACGTTTTCCAATGATGAG
CACTTTTAAAGTTCTGCTATGTGGCGCGGTATTATCCCGTGTTGACGCCGGGCAAGAGCAACTCGGTCGC
CGCATACACTATTCTCAGAATGACTTGGTTGAGTACTCACCAGTCACAGAAAAGCATCTTACGGATGGCA
TGACAGTAAGAGAATTATGCAGTGCTGCCATAACCATGAGTGATAACACTGCGGCCAACTTACTTCTGAC
AACGATCGGAGGACCGAAGGAGCTAACCGCTTTTTTGCACAACATGGGGGATCATGTAACTCGCCTTGAT
CGTTGGGAACCGGAGCTGAATGAAGCCATACCAAACGACGAGCGTGACACCACGATGCCTGCAGCAATGG
CAACAACGTTGCGCAAACTATTAACTGGCGAACTACTTACTCTAGCTTCCCGGCAACAATTAATAGACTG
GATGGAGGCGGATAAAGTTGCAGGACCACTTCTGCGCTCGGCCCTTCCGGCTGGCTGGTTTATTGCTGAT
AAATCTGGAGCCGGTGAGCGTGGGTCTCGCGGTATCATTGCAGCACTGGGGCCAGATGGTAAGCCCTCCC
GTATCGTAGTTATCTACACGACGGGGAGTCAGGCAACTATGGATGAACGAAATAGACAGATCGCTGAGAT
AGGTGCCTCACTGATTAAGCATTGGTAACTGTCAGACCAAGTTTACTCATATATACTTTAGATTGATTTA
AAACTTCATTTTTAATTTAAAAGGATCTAGGTGAAGATCCTTTTTGATAATCTCATGACCAAAATCCCTT
AACGTGAGTTTTCGTTCCACTGAGCGTCAGACCCCGTAGAAAAGATCAAAGGATCTTCTTGAGATCCTTT
TTTTCTGCGCGTAATCTGCTGCTTGCAAACAAAAAAACCACCGCTACCAGCGGTGGTTTGTTTGCCGGAT
CAAGAGCTACCAACTCTTTTTCCGAAGGTAACTGGCTTCAGCAGAGCGCAGATACCAAATACTGTCCTTC
TAGTGTAGCCGTAGTTAGGCCACCACTTCAAGAACTCTGTAGCACCGCCTACATACCTCGCTCTGCTAAT
CCTGTTACCAGTGGCTGCTGCCAGTGGCGATAAGTCGTGTCTTACCGGGTTGGACTCAAGACGATAGTTA
CCGGATAAGGCGCAGCGGTCGGGCTGAACGGGGGGTTCGTGCACACAGCCCAGCTTGGAGCGAACGACCT
ACACCGAACTGAGATACCTACAGCGTGAGCTATGAGAAAGCGCCACGCTTCCCGAAGGGAGAAAGGCGGA
CAGGTATCCGGTAAGCGGCAGGGTCGGAACAGGAGAGCGCACGAGGGAGCTTCCAGGGGGAAACGCCTGG
TATCTTTATAGTCCTGTCGGGTTTCGCCACCTCTGACTTGAGCGTCGATTTTTGTGATGCTCGTCAGGGG
GGCGGAGCCTATGGAAAAACGCCAGCAACGCGGCCTTTTTACGGTTCCTGGCCTTTTGCTGGCCTTTTGC
TCACATGTTCTTTCCTGCGTTATCCCCTGATTCTGTGGATAACCGTATTACCGCCTTTGAGTGAGCTGAT
ACCGCTCGCCGCAGCCGAACGACCGAGCGCAGCGAGTCAGTGAGCGAGGAAGCGGAAGAGCGCCTGATGC
GGTATTTTCTCCTTACGCATCTGTGCGGTATTTCACACCGCATAAATTCCGACACCATCGAATGGCGCAA
AACCTTTCGCGGTATGGCATGATAGCGCCCGGAAGAGAGTCAATTCAGGGTGGTGAATGTGAAACCAGTA
ACGTTATACGATGTCGCAGAGTATGCCGGTGTCTCTTATCAGACCGTTTCCCGCGTGGTGAACCAGGCCA
GCCACGTTTCTGCGAAAACGCGGGAAAAAGTGGAAGCGGCGATGGCGGAGCTGAATTACATTCCCAACCG
CGTGGCACAACAACTGGCGGGCAAACAGTCGTTGCTGATTGGCGTTGCCACCTCCAGTCTGGCCCTGCAC
GCGCCGTCGCAAATTGTCGCGGCGATTAAATCTCGCGCCGATCAACTGGGTGCCAGCGTGGTGGTGTCGA
TGGTAGAACGAAGCGGCGTCGAAGCCTGTAAAGCGGCGGTGCACAATCTTCTCGCGCAACGCGTCAGTGG
GCTGATCATTAACTATCCGCTGGATGACCAGGATGCCATTGCTGTGGAAGCTGCCTGCACTAATGTTCCG
GCGTTATTTCTTGATGTCTCTGACCAGACACCCATCAACAGTATTATTTTCTCCCATGAAGACGGTACGC
GACTGGGCGTGGAGCATCTGGTCGCATTGGGTCACCAGCAAATCGCGCTGTTAGCGGGCCCATTAAGTTC
TGTCTCGGCGCGTCTGCGTCTGGCTGGCTGGCATAAATATCTCACTCGCAATCAAATTCAGCCGATAGCG
GAACGGGAAGGCGACTGGAGTGCCATGTCCGGTTTTCAACAAACCATGCAAATGCTGAATGAGGGCATCG
TTCCCACTGCGATGCTGGTTGCCAACGATCAGATGGCGCTGGGCGCAATGCGCGCCATTACCGAGTCCGG
GCTGCGCGTTGGTGCGGATATCTCGGTAGTGGGATACGACGATACCGAAGACAGCTCATGTTATATCCCG
CCGTTAACCACCATCAAACAGGATTTTCGCCTGCTGGGGCAAACCAGCGTGGACCGCTTGCTGCAACTCT
CTCAGGGCCAGGCGGTGAAGGGCAATCAGCTGTTGCCCGTCTCACTGGTGAAAAGAAAAACCACCCTGGC
GCCCAATACGCAAACCGCCTCTCCCCGCGCGTTGGCCGATTCATTAATGCAGCTGGCACGACAGGTTTCC
CGACTGGAAAGCGGGCAGTGAGCGCAACGCAATTAATGTAAGTTAGCTCACTCATTAGGCACCCCAGGC
